>Addgene plasmid #157265 | pD649-HAsp-TREML2-COMP5AP-AviTag-9xHis | depositor full sequence | sequence record 303639 | Full Sequence
TTTCAATATTATTGAAGCATTTATCAGGGTTATTGTCTCATGAGCGGATACATATTTGAATGTATTTAGA
AAAATAAACAAATAGGGGTCAGTGTTACAACCAATTAACCAATTCTGAACATTATCGCGAGCCCATTTAT
ACCTGAATATGGCTCATAACACCCCTTGCTCATGACCAAAATCCCTTAACGTGAGTTACGCGCGCGTCGT
TCCACTGAGCGTCAGACCCCGTAGAAAAGATCAAAGGATCTTCTTGAGATCCTTTTTTTCTGCGCGTAAT
CTGCTGCTTGCAAACAAAAAAACCACCGCTACCAGCGGTGGTTTGTTTGCCGGATCAAGAGCTACCAACT
CTTTTTCCGAAGGTAACTGGCTTCAGCAGAGCGCAGATACCAAATACTGTTCTTCTAGTGTAGCCGTAGT
TAGCCCACCACTTCAAGAACTCTGTAGCACCGCCTACATACCTCGCTCTGCTAATCCTGTTACCAGTGGC
TGCTGCCAGTGGCGATAAGTCGTGTCTTACCGGGTTGGACTCAAGACGATAGTTACCGGATAAGGCGCAG
CGGTCGGGCTGAACGGGGGGTTCGTGCACACAGCCCAGCTTGGAGCGAACGACCTACACCGAACTGAGAT
ACCTACAGCGTGAGCTATGAGAAAGCGCCACGCTTCCCGAAGGGAGAAAGGCGGACAGGTATCCGGTAAG
CGGCAGGGTCGGAACAGGAGAGCGCACGAGGGAGCTTCCAGGGGGAAACGCCTGGTATCTTTATAGTCCT
GTCGGGTTTCGCCACCTCTGACTTGAGCGTCGATTTTTGTGATGCTCGTCAGGGGGGCGGAGCCTATGGA
AAAACGCCAGCAACGCGGCCTTTTTACGGTTCCTGGCCTTTTGCTGGCCTTTTGCTCACATGTTCTTTCC
TGCGTTATCCCCTGATTCTGTGGATAACCGTATTACCGCCTTTGAGTGAGCTGATACCGCTCGCCGCAGC
CGAACGACCGAGCGCAGCGAGTCAGTGAGCGAGGAAGCGGAAGGCGAGAGTAGGGAACTGCCAGGCATCA
AACTAAGCAGAAGGCCCCTGACGGATGGCCTTTTTGCGTTTCTACAAACTCTTTCTGTGTTGTAAAACGA
CGGCCAGTCTTAAGCTCGGGCCCCCTGGGCGGTTCTGATAACGAGTAATCGTTAATCCGCAAATAACGTA
AAAACCCGCTTCGGCGGGTTTTTTTATGGGGGGAGTTTAGGGAAAGAGCATTTGTCAGAATATTTAAGGG
CGCCTGTCACTTTGCTTGATATATGAGAATTATTTAACCTTATAAATGAGAAAAAAGCAACGCACTTTAA
ATAAGATACGTTGCTTTTTCGATTGATGAACACCTATAATTAAACTATTCATCTATTATTTATGATTTTT
TGTATATACAATATTTCTAGTTTGTTAAAGAGAATTAAGAAAATAAATCTCGAAAATAATAAAGGGAAAA
TCAGTTTTTGATATCAAAATTATACATGTCAACGATAATACAAAATATAATACAAACTATAAGATGTTAT
CAGTATTTATTATCATTTAGAATAAATTTTGTGTCGCCCTTAATTGTGAGCGGATAACAATTACGAGCTT
CATGCACAGTGGCGTTGACTCAATATTGGCCATTAGCCATATTATTCATTGGTTATATAGCATAAATCAA
TATTGGCTATTGGCCATTGCATACGTTGTATCTATATCATAATATGTACATTTATATTGGCTCATGTCCA
ATATGACCGCCATGTTGGCATTGATTATTGACTAGTTATTAATAGTAATCAATTACGGGGTCATTAGTTC
ATAGCCCATATATGGAGTTCCGCGTTACATAACTTACGGTAAATGGCCCGCCTGGCTGACCGCCCAACGA
CCCCCGCCCATTGACGTCAATAATGACGTATGTTCCCATAGTAACGCCAATAGGGACTTTCCATTGACGT
CAATGGGTGGAGTATTTACGGTAAACTGCCCACTTGGCAGTACATCAAGTGTATCATATGCCAAGTACGC
CCCCTATTGACGTCAATGACGGTAAATGGCCCGCCTGGCATTATGCCCAGTACATGACCTTATGGGACTT
TCCTACTTGGCAGTACATCTACGTATTAGTCATCGCTATTACCATGGTGATGCGGTTTTGGCAGTACATC
AATGGGCGTGGATAGCGGTTTGACTCACGGGGATTTCCAAGTCTCCACCCCATTGACGTCAATGGGAGTT
TGTTTTGGCACCAAAATCAACGGGACTTTCCAAAATGTCGTAACAACTCCGCCCCATTGACGCAAATGGG
CGGTAGGCGTGTACGGTGGGAGGTCTATATAAGCAGAGCTCGTTTAGTGAACCGTCAGATCGCCTGGAGA
CGCCATCCACGCTGTTTTGACCTCCATAGAAGACACCGGGACCGATCCAGCCTCCGCGGCCGGGAACGGT
GCATTGGAACGCGGATTCCCCGTGCCAAGAGTGACGTAAGTACCGCCTATAGAGTCTATAGGCCCACCCC
CTTGGCTTCGTTAGAACGCGGCTACAATTAATACATAACCTTATGTATCATACACATACGATTTAGGTGA
CACTATAGAATAACATCCACTTTGCCTTTCTCTCCACAGGTGTCCACTCCCAGGTCCAACTGCACCTCGG
TTCTATCGAAAACGCGCCTGCTAGCGCCACCATGAAGACCATCATTGCCCTGAGCTACATCTTCTGCCTG
GTGTTCGCTGCGGCCGCCGGACCTTCTGCCGATTCTGTGTATACAAAAGTGCGGCTGCTGGAAGGCGAGA
CACTGAGCGTGCAGTGTTCCTACAAGGGCTACAAGAACAGAGTGGAAGGCAAAGTGTGGTGCAAGATCCG
GAAGAAGAAGTGCGAGCCTGGCTTCGCCAGAGTGTGGGTCAAGGGACCTAGATACCTGCTGCAGGATGAT
GCCCAGGCCAAGGTGGTCAACATCACAATGGTGGCCCTGAAGCTGCAGGACAGCGGCAGATACTGGTGCA
TGAGAAACACCAGCGGCATCCTGTATCCTCTGATGGGCTTTCAGCTGGACGTGTCCCCTGCTCCTCAGAC
CGAGAGAAACATCCCCTTCACACACCTGGACAACATCCTGAAGTCTGGCACCGTGACAACCGGACAGGCT
CCTACATCTGGCCCTGATGCTCCCTTTACCACCGGCGTGATGGTGTTTACCCCTGGCCTGATCACACTGC
CCAGACTGCTGGCTTCTACCAGACCTGCCAGCAAGACCGGCTACAGCTTTACCGCCACCAGCACCACATC
TCAGGGCCCTAGAAGAACCATGGGCAGCCAGACAGTGACCGCCTCTCCTAGCAATGCCAGAGATTCTTCT
GCTGGCCCCGAGAGCATCAGCACAAAGAGCGGCGATCTGAGCACAAGAAGCCCAACAACCGGCCTGTGCC
TGACAAGCAGAAGCCTGCTGAACAGACTGCCCAGCATGCCCTCCATCAGACACCAGGACGTGTACTCTGG
CGCGCCGGAAGATCAAGTTGATCCAAGATTGATTGATGGCAAGGGCGGATCTCTGGAGGTGCTGTTCCAG
GGACCAGGCGGAAGCGGCAATCCCGGCGGCGATCTGGCCCCCCAGATGCTGCGCGAGCTGCAGGAGACCA
ATGCCGCCCTGCAGGACGTGCGCGAGCTGCTGCGCCACCGCGTGAAGGAGATCACCTTCCTGAAGAACAC
CGTGATGGAGTGCGACGCCTGCGGTATGCAGCCCTCTAGAGGCTCCGGCTCCATCATCCCAGTTGAGGAG
GAGAACCCGGACTTCTGGAACCGCGAGGCAGCCGAGGCCCTGGGTGCCGCCAAGAAGCTGCAGCCTGCAC
AGACAGCCGCCAAGAACCTCATCATCTTCCTGGGCGATGGGATGGGGGTGTCTACGGTGACAGCTGCCAG
GATCCTAAAAGGGCAGAAGAAGGACAAACTGGGGCCTGAGATACCCCTGGCCATGGACCGCTTCCCATAT
GTGGCTCTGTCCAAGACATACAATGTAGACAAACATGTGCCAGACAGTGGAGCCACAGCCACGGCCTACC
TGTGCGGGGTCAAGGGCAACTTCCAGACCATTGGCTTGAGTGCAGCCGCCCGCTTTAACCAGTGCAACAC
GACACGCGGCAACGAGGTCATCTCCGTGATGAATCGGGCCAAGAAAGCAGGGAAGTCAGTGGGAGTGGTA
ACCACCACACGAGTGCAGCACGCCTCGCCAGCCGGCACCTACGCCCACACGGTGAACCGCAACTGGTACT
CGGACGCCGACGTGCCTGCCTCGGCCCGCCAGGAGGGGTGCCAGGACATCGCTACGCAGCTCATCTCCAA
CATGGACATTGACGTGATCCTAGGTGGAGGCCGAAAGTACATGTTTCGCATGGGAACCCCAGACCCTGAG
TACCCAGATGACTACAGCCAAGGTGGGACCAGGCTGGACGGGAAGAATCTGGTGCAGGAATGGCTGGCGA
AGCGCCAGGGTGCCCGGTATGTGTGGAACCGCACTGAGCTCATGCAGGCTTCCCTGGACCCGTCTGTGAC
CCATCTCATGGGTCTCTTTGAGCCTGGAGACATGAAATACGAGATCCACCGAGACTCCACACTGGACCCC
TCCCTGATGGAGATGACAGAGGCTGCCCTGCGCCTGCTGAGCAGGAACCCCCGCGGCTTCTTCCTCTTCG
TGGAGGGTGGTCGCATCGACCATGGTCATCATGAAAGCAGGGCTTACCGGGCACTGACTGAGACGATCAT
GTTCGACGACGCCATTGAGAGGGCGGGCCAGCTCACCAGCGAGGAGGACACGCTGAGCCTCGTCACTGCC
GACCACTCCCACGTCTTCTCCTTCGGAGGCTACCCCCTGCGAGGGAGCTCCATCTTCGGGCTGGCCCCTG
GCAAGGCCCGGGACAGGAAGGCCTACACGGTCCTCCTATACGGAAACGGTCCAGGCTATGTGCTCAAGGA
CGGCGCCCGGCCGGATGTTACCGAGAGCGAGAGCGGGAGCCCCGAGTATCGGCAGCAGTCAGCAGTGCCC
CTGGACGAAGAGACCCACGCAGGCGAGGACGTGGCGGTGTTCGCGCGCGGCCCGCAGGCGCACCTGGTTC
ACGGCGTGCAGGAGCAGACCTTCATAGCGCACGTCATGGCCTTCGCCGCCTGCCTGGAGCCCTACACCGC
CTGCGACCTGGCGCCCCCCGCCGGCACCACCGACGCCGCGCACCCGGGTGGCGGAGGACTGAACGACATC
TTCGAGGCTCAGAAAATCGAATGGCACGAACATCACCATCACCATCACCATCACCATTAAGGCCGGCCTG
TAGTCACTGGCACAACGCGTTACCCGGTAAGCCAATCGGGTATACACGGTCGTCATACTGCAGACAGGGT
TCTTCTACTTTGCAAGATAGTCTTGAGTAGTAAAATAAATAGATAGAGAAAATCAGCCTCGACTGTGCCT
TCTAGTTGCCAGCCATCTGTTGTTTGCCCCTCCCCCGTGCCTTCCTTGACCCTGGAAGGTGCCACTCCCA
CTGTCCTTTCCTAATAAAATGAGGAAATTGCATCACAACACTCAACCCTATCTCGGTCTATTCTTTTGAT
TTATAAGGGATTTTGCCGATTTCGGCCTATTGGTTAAAAAATGAGCTGATTTAACAAAAATTTAACGCGA
ATTAATTCTGTGGAATGTGTGTCAGTTAGGGTGTGGAAAGTCCCCAGGCTCCCCAGCAGGCAGAAGTATG
CAAAGCATGCATCTCAATTAGTCAGCAACCAGGTGTGGAAAGTCCCCAGGCTCCCCAGCAGGCAGAAGTA
TGCAAAGCATGCATCTCAATTAGTCAGCAACCATAGTCCCGCCCCTAACTCCGCCCATCCCGCCCCTAAC
TCCGCCCAGTTCCGCCCATTCTCCGCCCCATGGCTGACTAATTTTTTTTATTTATGCAGAGGCCGAGGCC
GCCTCTGCCTCTGAGCTATTCCAGAAGTAGTGAGGAGGCTTTTTTGGAGGCCTAGGCTTTTGCAAAAAGC
TCCCGGGAGCTTGTATATCCATTTTCGGATCTGATCAGCACGTGTTGACAATTAATCATCGGCATAGTAT
ATCGGCATAGTATAATACGACAAGGTGAGGAACTAAACCATGACCGAGTACAAGCCCACGGTGCGCCTCG
CCACCCGCGACGACGTCCCCAGGGCCGTACGCACCCTCGCCGCCGCGTTCGCCGACTACCCCGCCACGCG
CCACACCGTCGATCCGGACCGCCACATCGAGCGGGTCACCGAGCTGCAAGAACTCTTCCTCACGCGCGTC
GGGCTCGACATCGGCAAGGTGTGGGTCGCGGACGACGGCGCCGCGGTGGCGGTCTGGACCACGCCGGAGA
GCGTCGAAGCGGGGGCGGTGTTCGCCGAGATCGGCCCGCGCATGGCCGAGTTGAGCGGTTCCCGGCTGGC
CGCGCAGCAACAGATGGAAGGCCTCCTGGCGCCGCACCGGCCCAAGGAGCCCGCGTGGTTCCTGGCCACC
GTCGGCGTCTCGCCCGACCACCAGGGCAAGGGTCTGGGCAGCGCCGTCGTGCTCCCCGGAGTGGAGGCGG
CCGAGCGCGCCGGGGTGCCCGCCTTCCTGGAGACATCCGCGCCCCGCAACCTCCCCTTCTACGAGCGGCT
CGGCTTCACCGTCACCGCCGACGTCGAGGTGCCCGAAGGACCGCGCACCTGGTGCATGACCCGCAAGCCC
GGTGCCTGACACGTGCTACGAGATTTCGATTCCACCGCCGCCTTCTATGAAAGGTTGGGCTTCGGAATCG
TTTTCCGGGACGCCGGCTGGATGATCCTCCAGCGCGGGGATCTCATGCTGGAGTTCTTCGCCCACCCCAA
CTTGTTTATTGCAGCTTATAATGGTTACAAATAAAGCAATAGCATCACAAATTTCACAAATAAAGCATTT
TTTTCACTGCATTCTAGTTGTGGTTTGTCCAAACTCATCAATGTATCTTATCATGTCTGTATACCGTCGA
CCTCTAGCTAGAGCTTGGCGTAATCATGGTCATTACCAATGCTTAATCAGTGAGGCACCTATCTCAGCGA
TCTGTCTATTTCGTTCATCCATAGTTGCCTGACTCCCCGTCGTGTAGATAACTACGATACGGGAGGGCTT
ACCATCTGGCCCCAGCGCTGCGATGATACCGCGAGAACCACGCTCACCGGCTCCGGATTTATCAGCAATA
AACCAGCCAGCCGGAAGGGCCGAGCGCAGAAGTGGTCCTGCAACTTTATCCGCCTCCATCCAGTCTATTA
ATTGTTGCCGGGAAGCTAGAGTAAGTAGTTCGCCAGTTAATAGTTTGCGCAACGTTGTTGCCATCGCTAC
AGGCATCGTGGTGTCACGCTCGTCGTTTGGTATGGCTTCATTCAGCTCCGGTTCCCAACGATCAAGGCGA
GTTACATGATCCCCCATGTTGTGCAAAAAAGCGGTTAGCTCCTTCGGTCCTCCGATCGTTGTCAGAAGTA
AGTTGGCCGCAGTGTTATCACTCATGGTTATGGCAGCACTGCATAATTCTCTTACTGTCATGCCATCCGT
AAGATGCTTTTCTGTGACTGGTGAGTACTCAACCAAGTCATTCTGAGAATAGTGTATGCGGCGACCGAGT
TGCTCTTGCCCGGCGTCAATACGGGATAATACCGCGCCACATAGCAGAACTTTAAAAGTGCTCATCATTG
GAAAACGTTCTTCGGGGCGAAAACTCTCAAGGATCTTACCGCTGTTGAGATCCAGTTCGATGTAACCCAC
TCGTGCACCCAACTGATCTTCAGCATCTTTTACTTTCACCAGCGTTTCTGGGTGAGCAAAAACAGGAAGG
CAAAATGCCGCAAAAAAGGGAATAAGGGCGACACGGAAATGTTGAATACTCATATTCTTCCTT
Features (pLannotate 1.2.2; 24 found; start..end, strand, type, name):
    119..143     -  CDS            KanR (fragment): aminoglycoside phosphotransferase; aph(3')-Ia; confers resistance to kanamycin
    254..842     +  rep_origin     ori: high-copy-number ColE1/pMB1/pBR322/pUC origin of replication
   1067..1084    +  terminator     rrnB T2 terminator (fragment): transcription terminator T2 from the E. coli rrnB gene
   1109..1128    -  CDS            lacZα (fragment): LacZα fragment of β-galactosidase; lacZ fragment
   1584..1600    +  protein_bind   lac operator: The lac repressor binds to the lac operator to inhibit transcription in E. coli. This inhibition can be relieved by adding lactose or isopropyl-β-D-thiogalactopyranoside (IPTG). lac repressor encoded by lacI
   1843..2146    +  enhancer       CMV enhancer: human cytomegalovirus immediate early enhancer
   2147..2350    +  promoter       CMV promoter: human cytomegalovirus (CMV) immediate early promoter
   2486..2529    +  intron         CMV intron (fragment): modified intron A from human cytomegalovirus
   2581..2599    +  promoter       SP6 promoter: promoter for bacteriophage SP6 RNA polymerase
   2603..2640    +  CDS            IgH signal sequence (fragment): signal sequence from the mouse immunoglobulin heavy chain variable region
   2746..3498    +  CDS            TREML2 (fragment): TRML2_HUMAN - Also known as C6orf76, TLT2. Experimental evidence at protein level: Swiss-Prot protein existence level 1. Cell surface receptor that may play a role in the innate and adaptive immune response. Acts as a counter-receptor for CD276 and interaction with CD276 on T-cells enhances T-cell activation. From Homo sapiens (Human).
   3595..3774    +  CDS            Comp (fragment): COMP_RAT - Experimental evidence at protein level: Swiss-Prot protein existence level 1. May play a role in the structural integrity of cartilage via its interaction with other extracellular matrix proteins such as the collagens and fibronectin. Can mediate the interaction of chondrocytes with the cartilage extracellular matrix through interaction with cell surface integrin receptors. Could play a role in the pathogenesis of osteoarthritis. Potent suppressor of apoptosis in both primary chondrocytes and transformed cells. Suppresses apoptosis by blocking the activation of caspase-3 and by indu
   3762..5214    +  CDS            SEAP (fragment): secreted alkaline phosphatase from human placenta The natural enzyme has a C-terminal transmembrane sequence that is replaced by a GPI anchor.
   5239..5280    +  CDS            AviTag™ (fragment): peptide tag that allows for enzymatic biotinylation
   5284..5307    +  CDS            8xHis: 8xHis affinity tag
   5453..5564    +  polyA_signal   bGH poly(A) signal: bovine growth hormone polyadenylation signal
   5565..5673    +  rep_origin     f1 ori (fragment): f1 bacteriophage origin of replication; arrow indicates direction of (+) strand synthesis
   5687..6016    +  promoter       SV40 promoter: SV40 enhancer and early promoter
   6064..6111    +  promoter       EM7 promoter: synthetic bacterial promoter&nbsp
   6130..6729    +  CDS            PuroR (fragment): puromycin N-acetyltransferase; pac from Streptomyces; confers resistance to puromycin
   6739..6864    +  CDS            ble (fragment): BLE_KLEPN - Experimental evidence at protein level: Swiss-Prot protein existence level 1. Binding protein with a strong affinity to the bleomycin family of antibiotics. Binds to CL990; an antimitotic-antibiotic compound. From Klebsiella pneumoniae.
   6859..6980    +  polyA_signal   SV40 poly(A) signal: SV40 polyadenylation signal
   7033..7893    -  CDS            AmpR: β-lactamase; bla; confers resistance to ampicillin, carbenicillin, and related antibiotics
   7896..89      -  promoter       AmpR promoter (fragment) (across the origin): bla
