[The description below was written by a language model from this plasmid's Addgene catalogue record and pLannotate feature annotations shown in this document.]
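Description:
pD649-HAsp-TREML2-COMP5AP-AviTag-9xHis is a mammalian expression plasmid of about 7.9 kb built on the pD649 backbone, designed to produce a secreted, multimerised form of the extracellular domain of human TREML2 (also called TLT-2). It is maintained in E. coli as a high-copy plasmid through a ColE1/pUC-type origin and selected with ampicillin via the bla gene. The feature table also shows an SV40 early/EM7 promoter cassette driving a puromycin N-acetyltransferase sequence followed by an SV40 polyadenylation signal, which could support puromycin selection in mammalian cells, although the record does not describe this use. Short remnants of KanR, lacZα, ble and f1 ori are annotated as fragments only.

Expression is driven by the CMV enhancer and promoter with a portion of CMV intron A. An SP6 promoter immediately upstream of the open reading frame provides a priming site and could serve for in vitro transcription. The coding region opens with a secretion leader: the name indicates an HA signal peptide, whereas the automated annotation matches a fragment of an immunoglobulin heavy-chain signal sequence. This leads into the roughly 750 bp TREML2 ectodomain, cloned between preserved NotI and AscI sites. Downstream, supplied by the backbone, are the coiled-coil region of rat cartilage oligomeric matrix protein, which drives pentamerisation, human placental alkaline phosphatase as an enzymatic reporter, an AviTag for site-specific biotinylation, and a polyhistidine tag (9xHis by name, annotated as 8xHis) for purification, ending at a bGH polyadenylation signal. High-avidity, enzymatically detectable ectodomain fusions of this kind suit the detection of weak receptor–ligand binding, and this one belongs to a collection used to map human IgSF cell-surface protein interactions. The depositor notes that some plasmids in the collection may carry an IS4-like transposase insertion upstream of the CMV promoter.
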