Addgene plasmid #157265: pD649-HAsp-TREML2-COMP5AP-AviTag-9xHis
Purpose: Mammalian expression of cell-surface protein extracellular domain fused to COMP5AP-AviTag-9xHis. Protein is secreted from cells.
Depositing lab: Chris Garcia. Depositing organization: Stanford University. Publication: A Human IgSF Cell-Surface Interactome Reveals a Complex Network of Protein-Protein Interactions. Wojtowicz WM, Vielmetter J, Fernandes RA, Siepe DH, Eastman CL, Chisholm GB, Cox S, Klock H, Anderson PW, Rue SM, Miller JJ, Glaser SM, Bragstad ML, Vance J, Lam AW, Lesley SA, Zinn K, Garcia KC. Cell. 2020 Aug 20;182(4):1027-1043.e17. doi: 10.1016/j.cell.2020.07.025. PubMed 32822567.
Backbone
  Vector backbone: pD649
  Backbone size w/o insert (bp): 7153
  Vector type: Mammalian Expression
Growth in bacteria
  Bacterial resistance: Ampicillin, 100 μg/mL
  Growth temperature: 37°C
  Growth strain: DH5alpha
  Copy number: High Copy
Gene/Insert
  Gene/Insert name: TREML2 (alt name: TRML2)
  Species: H. sapiens (human)
  Insert size (bp): 750
  Entrez Gene: TREML2 (a.k.a. C6orf76, TLT-2, TLT2, dJ238O23.1)
  Promoter: CMV/SP6
  Tag / fusion protein: COMP5AP-AviTag-9xHis (C terminal on backbone)
  Cloning method: Restriction Enzyme; 5′ cloning site GCGGCCGC (not destroyed); 3′ cloning site GGCGCGCC (not destroyed)
  Sequencing primers: 5′ ATTTAGGTGACACTATAG; 3′ CGTCGCACTCCATCACGGTG
Resource information
  A portion of this plasmid was derived from a plasmid made by: synthesis by ThermoFisher
Terms and licenses: Academic/Nonprofit Terms; Industry Terms: Not Available to Industry
Depositor comments: Some plasmids in this collection may have an IS4-like element ISVsa5 family transposase upstream of the CMV promoter.
How to cite: pD649-HAsp-TREML2-COMP5AP-AviTag-9xHis was a gift from Chris Garcia (Addgene plasmid # 157265 ; http://n2t.net/addgene:157265 ; RRID:Addgene_157265)
