>Addgene plasmid #157265 | pD649-HAsp-TREML2-COMP5AP-AviTag-9xHis | depositor partial sequence | sequence record 303640 | insert (extracellular domain)
GGACCTTCTGCCGATTCTGTGTATACAAAAGTGCGGCTGCTGGAAGGCGAGACACTGAGCGTGCAGTGTT
CCTACAAGGGCTACAAGAACAGAGTGGAAGGCAAAGTGTGGTGCAAGATCCGGAAGAAGAAGTGCGAGCC
TGGCTTCGCCAGAGTGTGGGTCAAGGGACCTAGATACCTGCTGCAGGATGATGCCCAGGCCAAGGTGGTC
AACATCACAATGGTGGCCCTGAAGCTGCAGGACAGCGGCAGATACTGGTGCATGAGAAACACCAGCGGCA
TCCTGTATCCTCTGATGGGCTTTCAGCTGGACGTGTCCCCTGCTCCTCAGACCGAGAGAAACATCCCCTT
CACACACCTGGACAACATCCTGAAGTCTGGCACCGTGACAACCGGACAGGCTCCTACATCTGGCCCTGAT
GCTCCCTTTACCACCGGCGTGATGGTGTTTACCCCTGGCCTGATCACACTGCCCAGACTGCTGGCTTCTA
CCAGACCTGCCAGCAAGACCGGCTACAGCTTTACCGCCACCAGCACCACATCTCAGGGCCCTAGAAGAAC
CATGGGCAGCCAGACAGTGACCGCCTCTCCTAGCAATGCCAGAGATTCTTCTGCTGGCCCCGAGAGCATC
AGCACAAAGAGCGGCGATCTGAGCACAAGAAGCCCAACAACCGGCCTGTGCCTGACAAGCAGAAGCCTGC
TGAACAGACTGCCCAGCATGCCCTCCATCAGACACCAGGACGTGTACTCT
